>Addgene plasmid #36155 | pEGFP-Sec16A | addgene full sequence | sequence record 254159 | Addgene NGS Result
TAGTTATTAATAGTAATCAATTACGGGGTCATTAGTTCATAGCCCATATATGGAGTTCCGCGTTACATAA
CTTACGGTAAATGGCCCGCCTGGCTGACCGCCCAACGACCCCCGCCCATTGACGTCAATAATGACGTATG
TTCCCATAGTAACGCCAATAGGGACTTTCCATTGACGTCAATGGGTGGAGTATTTACGGTAAACTGCCCA
CTTGGCAGTACATCAAGTGTATCATATGCCAAGTACGCCCCCTATTGACGTCAATGACGGTAAATGGCCC
GCCTGGCATTATGCCCAGTACATGACCTTATGGGACTTTCCTACTTGGCAGTACATCTACGTATTAGTCA
TCGCTATTACCATGGTGATGCGGTTTTGGCAGTACATCAATGGGCGTGGATAGCGGTTTGACTCACGGGG
ATTTCCAAGTCTCCACCCCATTGACGTCAATGGGAGTTTGTTTTGGCACCAAAATCAACGGGACTTTCCA
AAATGTCGTAACAACTCCGCCCCATTGACGCAAATGGGCGGTAGGCGTGTACGGTGGGAGGTCTATATAA
GCAGAGCTGGTTTAGTGAACCGTCAGATCCGCTAGCGCTACCGGTCGCCACCATGGTGAGCAAGGGCGAG
GAGCTGTTCACCGGGGTGGTGCCCATCCTGGTCGAGCTGGACGGCGACGTAAACGGCCACAAGTTCAGCG
TGTCCGGCGAGGGCGAGGGCGATGCCACCTACGGCAAGCTGACCCTGAAGTTCATCTGCACCACCGGCAA
GCTGCCCGTGCCCTGGCCCACCCTCGTGACCACCCTGACCTACGGCGTGCAGTGCTTCAGCCGCTACCCC
GACCACATGAAGCAGCACGACTTCTTCAAGTCCGCCATGCCCGAAGGCTACGTCCAGGAGCGCACCATCT
TCTTCAAGGACGACGGCAACTACAAGACCCGCGCCGAGGTGAAGTTCGAGGGCGACACCCTGGTGAACCG
CATCGAGCTGAAGGGCATCGACTTCAAGGAGGACGGCAACATCCTGGGGCACAAGCTGGAGTACAACTAC
AACAGCCACAACGTCTATATCATGGCCGACAAGCAGAAGAACGGCATCAAGGTGAACTTCAAGATCCGCC
ACAACATCGAGGACGGCAGCGTGCAGCTCGCCGACCACTACCAGCAGAACACCCCCATCGGCGACGGCCC
CGTGCTGCTGCCCGACAACCACTACCTGAGCACCCAGTCCGCCCTGAGCAAAGACCCCAACGAGAAGCGC
GATCACATGGTCCTGCTGGAGTTCGTGACCGCCGCCGGGATCACTCTCGGCATGGACGAGCTGTACAAGT
CCGGACTCAGATCTATGCAGCCACCGCCCCAGACGGTCCCGTCTGGCATGGCTGGGCCACCTCCAGCCGG
GAATCCTCGGAGCGTGTTCTGGGCTAGCAGCCCTTACAGGAGACGGGCTAATAATAATGCAGCAGTGGCT
CCGACAACTTGCCCGTTGCAGCCGGTCACGGATCCATTTGCTTTTAGTAGACAGGCGCTCCAAAGTACAC
CACTGGGCAGTTCGTCCAAAAGCAGTCCACCTGTCTTGCAAGGCCCAGCCCCCGCAGGGTTTTCTCAGCA
CCCCGGTTTGCTTGTTCCTCACACACATGCCAGAGATAGCTCTCAGGGACCCTGTGAGCCCCTGCCTGGA
CCTCTGACACAGCCCAGAGCACATGCCAGTCCGTTTTCTGGTGCATTGACACCTTCAGCACCTCCTGGGC
CTGAGATGAACAGGAGTGCAGAGGTCGGTCCCAGTTCAGAGCCTGAAGTTCAGACTCTGCCATATCTTCC
TCACTACATTCCAGGAGTGGATCCTGAAACGTCTCATGGGGGCCACCCTCATGGGAACATGCCTGGGCTC
GACCGACCCCTGAGCAGGCAAAACCCACATGACGGTGTGGTCACCCCAGCAGCATCCCCTTCCCTCCCTC
AGCCTGGTCTGCAGATGCCAGGACAGTGGGGGCCAGTGCAGGGAGGCCCACAGCCCTCGGGGCAACATCG
TTCACCCTGCCCTGAAGGACCTGTTCCCAGCGGGGTGCCCTGTGCCACCAGCGTTCCTCATTTCCCCACC
CCGTCCATCCTACATCAGGGCCCTGGTCATGAGCAACACAGCCCTCTGGTGGCTCCCCCAGCAGCCTTGC
CCAGTGACGGAAGAGACGAGGTGAGCCACTTGCAAAGTGGAAGCCACCTGGCCAATAACTCTGATCCTGA
AAGTACATTCAGGCAAAATCCCAGAATTGTGAATCACTGGGCAAGCCCAGAGCTCAGGCAGAATCCAGGA
GTGAAGAATGAGCACCGGCCCGCCTCTGCTCTTGTGAACCCCCTCGCCCGGGGAGATAGCCCAGAAAACC
GTACGCACCACCCACTGGGGGCTGGGGCCGGGTCTGGCTGTGCCCCGCTAGAAGCAGACTCAGGAGCTTC
AGGAGCTCTGGCGATGTTTTTCCAAGGGGGAGAGACAGAAAATGAGGAGAATCTCTCATCTGAAAAAGCA
GGCTTATCTGGTCAAGCGGACTTTGACGATTTCTGCTCCAGCCCTGGGCTAGGCCGTCCGCCCGCACCTA
CACACGTGGGGGCAGGCAGCCTCTGCCAGGCCCTTCTCCCAGGCCCCAGCAATGAGGCTGCTGGTGATGT
GTGGGGTGACACAGCGAGCACAGGGGTGCCGGATGCCAGCGGCTCGCAGTATGAGAATGTTGAGAACTTA
GAATTTGTTCAGAATCAAGAAGTTCTGCCAAGTGAGCCCCTCAATTTGGACCCTTCCTCCCCGAGTGACC
AGTTCAGATATGGGCCCCTTCCTGGGCCAGCTGTGCCCAGGCATGGTGCTGTGTGCCACACCGGAGCCCC
TGATGCCACACTGCATACAGTGCACCCTGACAGCGTGTCATCCAGCTATAGCAGCAGAAGCCACGGAAGG
CTCTCAGGCTCAGCCAGGCCCCAGGAGCTGGTTGGCACATTCATTCAGCAAGAAGTTGGAAAACCCGAGG
ATGAAGCTTCAGGTAGTTTTTTTAAGCAAATCGATTCTTCTCCCGTAGGAGGTGAAACAGACGAGACCAC
TGTGAGCCAGAATTACCGTGGCAGCGTGTCCCAGCCCTCAACCCCGAGCCCCCCGAAACCTACAGGAATA
TTTCAGACAAGTGCAAATAGTTCTTTCGAACCGGTAAAATCTCACTTAGTTGGGGTAAAACCATTTGAGG
CAGATCGCGCCAACGTGGTTGGTGAAGTAAGGGAGACCTGTGTCCGCCAGAAGCAGTGCAGACCAGCTGC
CGCCCTGCCCGATGCTTCCCCTGGCAACCTGGAGCAGCCACCAGACAACATGGAGACCCTCTGTGCACCC
CAGGTCTGTCCCCTGCCTCTTAACTCCACCACGGAAGCTGTGCACATGCTTCCGCACGCAGGGGCACCGC
CCTTGGATACTGTGTATCCAGCACCCGAGAAGAGGCCTTCAGCCAGGACCCAGGGGCCCGTGAAGTGTGA
GAGCCCAGCAACGACTCTGTGGGCGCAAAGTGAGCTGCCAGATTTTGGAGGCAACGTCCTTCTGGCCCCT
GCAGCCCCGGCGCTTTATGTGTGTGCAAAACCTCAGCCACCTGTTGTTCAGCCTCCAGAAGAGGCGATGT
CCGGGCAGCAGTCACGGAACCCAAGCTCGGCGGCCCCGGTGCAGAGCCGAGGTGGCATTGGTGCTTCTGA
GAACCTTGAGAATCCTCCCAAAATGGGAGAGGAGGAGGCCCTTCAGTCCCAGGCGAGTTCTGGTTATGCA
AGTTTATTATCCTCACCGCCCACTGAGTCTCTGCAGAATCCTCCAGTCTTGATTGCTCAGCCTGATCACA
GCTATAATCTGGCTCAGCCCATTAACTTTTCTGTGTCCTTATCGAACTCTCATGAGAAGAATCAGTCCTG
GAGAGAGGCTTTGGTGGGGGATAGACCTGCAGTCAGCAGTTGGGCTCTCGGTGGTGATTCTGGGGAGAAC
ACTTCTTTGTCTGGGATTCCAACCAGCTCTGTCCTTAGCTTGTCTCTGCCTAGCAGTGTTGCCCAAAGTA
ATTTTCCACAAGGTTCTGGTGCTTCCGAAATGGTTTCTAATCAGCCTGCTAATTTGCTGGTTCAACCACC
ATCCCAGCCAGTTCCAGAGAACTTGGTTCCAGAAAGTCAAAAGGATCGTAAGGCAGGAAGTGCTCTTCCC
GGATTTGCTAATAGCCCTGCTGGAAGCACAAGTGTGGTGTTAGTTCCACCTGCACACGGCACCCTGGTGC
CTGATGGTAATAAGGCAAACCATTCCAGTCATCAGGAAGACACTTACGGAGCCCTAGACTTTACCTTAAG
CAGGACTTTGGAAAATCCTGTAAACGTGTACAACCCGTCCCATTCTGACAGCCTCGCTTCTCAGCAAAGT
GTTGCCAGTCATCCCAGACAATCTGGGCCTGGGGCGCCTAACCTTGACCGTTTTTATCAGCAGGTCACGA
AAGATGCCCAGGGCCAGCCTGGCCTCGAAAGAGCCCAGCAGGAGCTGGTGCCACCCCAGCAACAGGCTTC
TCCCCCACAACTACCCAAAGCCATGTTTTCGGAGCTGTCAAATCCAGAAAGTCTGCCCGCACAGGGACAG
GCCCAGAACTCAGCACAGTCACCAGCAAGTCTGGTTCTGGTCGACGCGGGTCAGCAGCTGCCCCCTCGGC
CTCCTCAGTCCTCTAGCGTGTCTCTGGTGTCCAGTGGCTCCGGCCAGGCAGCTGTGCCGTCAGAGCAGCC
GTGGCCACAGCCAGTGCCTGCACTTGCCCCCGGCCCACCGCCTCAGGACCTGGCCGCCTACTACTACTAC
CGGCCTTTGTACGATGCCTACCAGCCTCAGTACTCTTTGCCGTACCCACCGGAGCCTGGCGCAGCCTCCC
TCTATTACCAGGATGTCTACAGCCTCTATGAGCCTCGATACAGGCCCTATGATGGTGCTGCGTCTGCTTA
CGCCCAGAACTACCGCTATCCCGAGCCCGAGCGGCCCAGCTCCCGAGCCAGCCACTCCTCGGAACGGCCA
CCTCCCAGGCAAGGATATCCTGAAGGATACTATAGTTCCAAAAGTGGATGGAGCAGTCAGAGCGATTACT
ATGCAAGCTATTACTCCAGCCAGTACGATTATGGAGATCCAGGTCACTGGGATCGTTACCACTACAGTGC
TAGAGTCAGGGACCCCCGCACCTATGACCGGAGGTATTGGTGTGATGCAGAGTATGACGCATACAGGAGA
GAGCACTCTGCCTTCGGGGACAGGCCCGAGAAACGTGACAACAACTGGAGGTACGATCCTCGCTTCACGG
GGAGTTTTGACGATGACCCCGATCCGCACAGAGACCCTTATGGGGAAGAGGTGGACCGGCGCAGCGTCCA
CAGCGAGCACTCGGCACGGAGCCTGCACAGCGCACACAGCCTGGCCAGCCGCCGCAGCAGCCTCAGCTCC
CACTCGCACCAGAGTCAGATTTACAGAAGCCACAATGTGGCTGCCGGTTCCTACGAGGCCCCGCTTCCTC
CAGGCTCCTTTCACGGCGATTTTGCCTACGGCACCTACCGCAGCAATTTCAGCAGTGGCCCCGGCTTCCC
AGAGTATGGCTACCCTGCCGACACCGTCTGGCCTGCCATGGAGCAAGTTTCATCAAGACCAACTTCTCCT
GAAAAATTTTCAGTGCCTCATGTCTGTGCCAGGTTTGGCCCTGGCGGTCAGCTTATCAAAGTGATTCCCA
ATCTGCCTTCAGAAGGACAGCCGGCCTTGGTGGAGGTCCACAGCATGGAGGCCTTGCTGCAGCACACGTC
TGAGCAGGAGGAGATGCGGGCGTTCCCGGGACCCCTGGCCAAAGACGACACCCATAAGGTGGATGTCATT
AATTTTGCACAGAACAAAGCTATGAAATGTTTGCAGAATGAAAACTTAATTGACAAAGAGTCTGCAAGTC
TTCTTTGGAATTTTATTGTTCTCTTATGCAGACAAAATGGGACCGTGGTAGGGACCAACATTGCGGAGCT
TCTGTTACGAGACCACAGAACAGTGTGGCTTCCTGGGAAGTCGCCCAATGAAGCAAACCTGATTGATTTC
ACGAATGAGGCAGTGGAGCAGGTGGAAGAGGAGGAGTCTGGTGAGGCCCAGCTCTCTTTCCTCACTGGTG
GTCCGGCGGCTGCCGCCAGCTCGCTCGAGAGAGAGACCGAGAGGTTCAGGGAGCTGTTGCTGTATGGCCG
TAAGAAGGATGCTTTGGAGTCTGCAATGAAGAATGGCCTGTGGGGTCACGCTCTGCTACTTGCAAGTAAG
ATGGACAGCCGGACACACGCCCGAGTCATGACCAGGTTTGCTAACAGCCTCCCAATCAACGACCCTCTGC
AGACAGTCTACCAGCTCATGTCCGGACGGATGCCTGCCGCGTCCACGTGCTGTGGAGACGAGAAATGGGG
AGATTGGAGGCCGCACCTCGCCATGGTCTTGTCCAACTTGAACAACAACATGGACGTCGAGTCCAGGACG
ATGGCTACCATGGGCGACACTCTGGCTTCAAGGGGCCTCTTGGATGCGGCCCACTTCTGCTACCTCATGG
CCCAGGCGGGATTTGGTGTTTACACGAAGAAAACTACAAAGCTTGTCTTAATCGGATCCAATCACAGTTT
GCCATTCTTAAAGTTCGCAACCAACGAAGCAATCCAGAGGACGGAAGCCTATGAGTACGCCCAGTCCCTG
GGTGCCGAGACCTGCCCCCTGCCTAGTTTCCAGGTGTTTAAGTTCATCTACTCCTGCCGCCTGGCGGAAA
TGGGGCTGGCCACGCAAGCCTTCCACTACTGTGAGGCCATCGCGAAGAGCATCCTGACGCAGCCGCACCT
GTATTCCCCGGTGTTGATCAGCCAGCTTGTGCAGATGGCTTCCCAGTTACGACTCTTCGATCCCCAGCTG
AAAGAGAAGCCAGAAGAGGAGTCCTTGGCCGCACCCACGTGGCTGGTTCACCTGCAGCAGGTGGAGCGGC
AGATTAAGGAGGGGGCTGGAGTATGGCATCAGGATGGAGCCCTCCCGCAGCAGTGTCCTGGCACTCCGAG
TTCCGAGATGGAGCAGTTGGACAGGCCAGGACTCAGTCAGCCAGGAGCCCTGGGGATCGCCAACCCTCTG
CTGGCGGTGCCTGCACCGAGCCCTGAGCACTCGAGCCCGAGCGTGCGGCTGCTGCCCTCAGCTCCGCAGA
CGCTCCCTGACGGCCCATTGGCCAGTCCTGCCAGAGTGCCGATGTTCCCAGTGCCACTGCCCCCGGGGCC
CCTGGAGCCGGGTCCTGGCTGTGTGACCCCAGGGCCTGCACTTGGCTTCCTGGAGCCCTCCGGGCCTGGC
CTCCCACCTGGTGTGCCACCTCTGCAGGAAAGGAGACACTTGCTCCAGGAAGCCAGGAGCCCAGACCCAG
GGATAGTGCCGCAGGAGGCGCCTGTTGGAAACTCACTTTCCGAGCTAAGCGAAGAAAATTTTGATGGAAA
ATTTGCTAATCTGACCCCCTCGAGGACGGTGCCAGACTCGGAGGCCCCCCCAGGGTGGGATCGTGCCGAC
TCGGGTCCCACGCAGCCACCTCTGTCTCTCTCACCCGCTCCCGAAACAAAGAGACCCGGACAGGCAGCCA
AGAAAGAAACGAAGGAACCTAAGAAGGGTGAATCCTGGTTCTTTCGTTGGCTACCTGGAAAGAAAAAGAC
AGAAGCTTATTTGCCAGATGACAAGAACAAATCGATTGTTTGGGATGAAAAGAAAAACCAGTGGGTGAAT
TTAAATGAGCCAGAAGAGGAGAAGAAAGCCCCGCCCCCACCTCCAACCTCGATGCCCAAGACTGTGCAAG
CTGCCCCGCCTGCCCTCCCAGGGCCTCCTGGAGCCCCCGTGAACATGTACTCTAGAAGAGCAGCAGGAAC
CAGAGCTCGCTACGTTGACGTCCTGAACCCAAGCGGGACCCAGCGGAGCGAGCCGGCTCTCGCTCCTGCG
GACTTTGTCGCTCCACTCGCGCCACTCCCAATTCCTTCTAACTTGTTCGTGCCAACCCCAGATGCAGAAG
AACCACAGCTTCCAGACGGGACTGGCAGGGAAGGGCCTGCAGCAGCTAGGGGCCTGGCCAATCCAGAGCC
TGCCCCAGAGCCCAAGGTTTTAAGCTCTGCAGCGTCACTCCCTGGCTCTGAACTCCCCTCCTCCAGGCCT
GAGGGTTCCCAGGGAGGAGAGCTTTCGCGCTGTAGTTCAATGAGTTCATTATCACGTGAAGTGAGCCAGC
ATTTTAATCAGGCTCCTGGCGACCTCCCTGCTGCAGGGGGCCCTCCCAGCGGGGCCATGCCCTTCTACAA
CCCTGCTCAGCTGGCACAGGCCTGCGCCACCTCCGGGAGCTCAAGGCTAGGGAGGATTGGCCAGAGGAAG
CACCTGGTGCTGAACTGAGAATTCTGCAGTCGACGGTACCGCGGGCCCGGGATCCACCGGATCTAGATAA
CTGATCATAATCAGCCATACCACATTTGTAGAGGTTTTACTTGCTTTAAAAAACCTCCCACACCTCCCCC
TGAACCTGAAACATAAAATGAATGCAATTGTTGTTGTTAACTTGTTTATTGCAGCTTATAATGGTTACAA
ATAAAGCAATAGCATCACAAATTTCACAAATAAAGCATTTTTTTCACTGCATTCTAGTTGTGGTTTGTCC
AAACTCATCAATGTATCTTAACGCGTAAATTGTAAGCGTTAATATTTTGTTAAAATTCGCGTTAAATTTT
TGTTAAATCAGCTCATTTTTTAACCAATAGGCCGAAATCGGCAAAATCCCTTATAAATCAAAAGAATAGA
CCGAGATAGGGT
[37 nt withheld, positions 8833-8869]
AAAGAACGTGGACTCCAACGTCAAAGG
[49 nt withheld, positions 8897-8945]
T
[91 nt withheld, positions 8947-9037]
G
[124 nt withheld, positions 9039-9162]
CAGGTGGCACTTTTCGGGGAAATGTGCGCGGAACCCCTATTTGTTTATTTTTCTAAATACATTCAAATAT
GTATCCGCTCATGAGACAATAACCCTGATAAATGCTTCAATAATATTGAAAAAGGAAGAGTCCTGAGGCG
GAAAGAACCAGCTGTGGAATGTGTGTCAGTTAGGGTGTGGAAAGTCCCCAGGCTCCCCAGCAGGCAGAAG
TATGCAAAGCATGCATCTCAATTAGTCAGCAACCAGGTGTGGAAAGTCCCCAGGCTCCCCAGCAGGCAGA
AGTATGCAAAGCATGCATCTCAATTAGTCAGCAACCATAGTCCCGCCCCTAACTCCGCCCATCCCGCCCC
TAACTCCGCCCAGTTCCGCCCATTCTCCGCCCCATGGCTGACTAATTTTTTTTATTTATGCAGAGGCCGA
GGCCGCCTCGGCCTCTGAGCTATTCCAGAAGTAGTGAGGAGGCTTTTTTGGAGGCCTAGGCTTTTGCAAA
GATCGATCAAGAGACAGGATGAGGATCGTTTCGCATGATTGAACAAGATGGATTGCACGCAGGTTCTCCG
GCCGCTTGGGTGGAGAGGCTATTCGGCTATGACTGGGCACAACAGACAATCGGCTGCTCTGATGCCGCCG
TGTTCCGGCTGTCAGCGCAGGGGCGCCCGGTTCTTTTTGTCAAGACCGACCTGTCCGGTGCCCTGAATGA
ACTGCAAGACGAGGCAGCGCGGCTATCGTGGCTGGCCACGACGGGCGTTCCTTGCGCAGCTGTGCTCGAC
GTTGTCACTGAAGCGGGAAGGGACTGGCTGCTATTGGGCGAAGTGCCGGGGCAGGATCTCCTGTCATCTC
ACCTTGCTCCTGCCGAGAAAGTATCCATCATGGCTGATGCAATGCGGCGGCTGCATACGCTTGATCCGGC
TACCTGCCCATTCGACCACCAAGCGAAACATCGCATCGAGCGAGCACGTACTCGGATGGAAGCCGGTCTT
GTCGATCAGGATGATCTGGACGAAGAGCATCAGGGGCTCGCGCCAGCCGAACTGTTCGCCAGGCTCAAGG
CGAGCATGCCCGACGGCGAGGATCTCGTCGTGACCCATGGCGATGCCTGCTTGCCGAATATCATGGTGGA
AAATGGCCGCTTTTCTGGATTCATCGACTGTGGCCGGCTGGGTGTGGCGGACCGCTATCAGGACATAGCG
TTGGCTACCCGTGATATTGCTGAAGAGCTTGGCGGCGAATGGGCTGACCGCTTCCTCGTGCTTTACGGTA
TCGCCGCTCCCGATTCGCAGCGCATCGCCTTCTATCGCCTTCTTGACGAGTTCTTCTGAGCGGGACTCTG
GGGTTCGAAATGACCGACCAAGCGACGCCCAACCTGCCATCACGAGATTTCGATTCCACCGCCGCCTTCT
ATGAAAGGTTGGGCTTCGGAATCGTTTTCCGGGACGCCGGCTGGATGATCCTCCAGCGCGGGGATCTCAT
GCTGGAGTTCTTCGCCCACCCTAGGGGGAGGCTAACTGAAACACGGAAGGAGACAATACCGGAAGGAACC
CGCGCTATGACGGCAATAAAAAGACAGAATAAAACGCACGGTGTTGGGTCGTTTGTTCATAAACGCGGGG
TTCGGTCCCAGGGCTGGCACTCTGTCGATACCCCACCGAGACCCCATTGGGGCCAATACGCCCGCGTTTC
TTCCTTTTCCCCACCCCACCCCCCAAGTTCGGGTGAAGGCCCAGGGCTCGCAGCCAACGTCGGGGCGGCA
GGCCCTGCCATAGCCTCAGGTTACTCATATATACTTTAGATTGATTTAAAACTTCATTTTTAATTTAAAA
GGATCTAGGTGAAGATCCTTTTTGATAATCTCATGACCAAAATCCCTTAACGTGAGTTTTCGTTCCACTG
AGCGTCAGACCCCGTAGAAAAGATCAAAGGATCTTCTTGAGATCCTTTTTTTCTGCGCGTAATCTGCTGC
TTGCAAACAAAAAAACCACCGCTACCAGCGGTGGTTTGTTTGCCGGATCAAGAGCTACCAACTCTTTTTC
CGAAGGTAACTGGCTTCAGCAGAGCGCAGATACCAAATACTGTTCTTCTAGTGTAGCCGTAGTTAGGCCA
CCACTTCAAGAACTCTGTAGCACCGCCTACATACCTCGCTCTGCTAATCCTGTTACCAGTGGCTGCTGCC
AGTGGCGATAAGTCGTGTCTTACCGGGTTGGACTCAAGACGATAGTTACCGGATAAGGCGCAGCGGTCGG
GCTGAACGGGGGGTTCGTGCACACAGCCCAGCTTGGAGCGAACGACCTACACCGAACTGAGATACCTACA
GCGTGAGCTATGAGAAAGCGCCACGCTTCCCGAAGGGAGAAAGGCGGACAGGTATCCGGTAAGCGGCAGG
GTCGGAACAGGAGAGCGCACGAGGGAGCTTCCAGGGGGAAACGCCTGGTATCTTTATAGTCCTGTCGGGT
TTCGCCACCTCTGACTTGAGCGTCGATTTTTGTGATGCTCGTCAGGGGGGCGGAGCCTATGGAAAAACGC
CAGCAACGCGGCCTTTTTACGGTTCCTGGCCTTTTGCTGGCCTTTTGCTCACATGTTCTTTCCTGCGTTA
TCCCCTGATTCTGTGGATAACCGTATTACCGCCATGCAT
Features (pLannotate 1.2.2; 14 found; start..end, strand, type, name):
     61..364     +  enhancer       CMV enhancer: human cytomegalovirus immediate early enhancer
    365..568     +  promoter       CMV promoter: human cytomegalovirus (CMV) immediate early promoter
    613..1329    +  CDS            EGFP: EGFP is a basic (constitutively fluorescent) green fluorescent protein published in 1996, derived from Aequorea victoria. It is reported to be a rapidly-maturing weak dimer with moderate acid sensitivity.
   1345..8415    +  CDS            SEC16A: SC16A_HUMAN - Also known as KIAA0310, SEC16, SEC16L. Experimental evidence at protein level: Swiss-Prot protein existence level 1. Acts as a molecular scaffold that plays a key role in the organization of the endoplasmic reticulum exit sites (ERES), also known as transitional endoplasmic reticulum (tER). SAR1A-GTP-dependent assembly of SEC16A on the ER membrane forms an organized scaffold defining an ERES. Required for secretory cargo traffic from the endoplasmic reticulum to the Golgi apparatus (PubMed:17192411, PubMed:17005010, PubMed:17428803, PubMed:21768384, PubMed:22355596). Mediates the
   8419..8455    +  misc_feature   MCS (fragment): multiple cloning site
   8472..8556    +  CDS            large T antigen (fragment): large T antigen from SV40 (simian virus 40)
   8579..8700    +  polyA_signal   SV40 poly(A) signal: SV40 polyadenylation signal
   8734..9162    -  rep_origin     f1 ori (sequence partly withheld): f1 bacteriophage origin of replication; arrow indicates direction of (+) strand synthesis
   9189..9293    +  promoter       AmpR promoter: bla
   9295..9652    +  promoter       SV40 promoter: SV40 enhancer and early promoter
   9687..10481   +  CDS            NeoR/KanR: aminoglycoside phosphotransferase from Tn5; aph(3')-II (or nptII); confers resistance to neomycin, kanamycin, and G418 (Geneticin®)
  10502..10654   +  CDS            ble (fragment): BLE_KLEPN - Experimental evidence at protein level: Swiss-Prot protein existence level 1. Binding protein with a strong affinity to the bleomycin family of antibiotics. Binds to CL990; an antimitotic-antibiotic compound. From Klebsiella pneumoniae.
  10713..10760   +  polyA_signal   HSV TK poly(A) signal: herpes simplex virus thymidine kinase polyadenylation signal (Cole and Stacy, 1985)
  11089..11677   +  rep_origin     ori: high-copy-number ColE1/pMB1/pBR322/pUC origin of replication
