[The description below was written by a language model from this plasmid's Addgene catalogue record and pLannotate feature annotations shown in this document.]
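Description:
pEGFP-Sec16A is a mammalian expression plasmid of about 11.8 kb, built on the Clontech pEGFP-C1 backbone, that produces human Sec16A (also known as KIAA0310, SEC16L or p250) as a fusion with EGFP at its N terminus. The CMV immediate early enhancer and promoter drive a single open reading frame. In it the EGFP coding sequence is followed, after a short linker from the multiple cloning site, by the roughly 7 kb SEC16A coding sequence, which was inserted between the BglII and EcoRI sites. Both sites remain intact. An SV40 polyadenylation signal downstream of the residual cloning site terminates the transcript. The depositor notes a D1555N difference from the NCBI reference protein that is not known to affect function.

The plasmid replicates in bacteria from a high-copy ColE1/pUC-type origin and also carries an f1 origin for single-stranded DNA production. A single Tn5 aminoglycoside phosphotransferase gene (NeoR/KanR) serves both hosts. A bacterial bla-type promoter expresses it for kanamycin selection in E. coli, and the SV40 enhancer/early promoter with an HSV TK polyadenylation signal expresses it for G418 selection of transfected mammalian cells. The short large T antigen and ble fragments in the annotation appear to be backbone remnants rather than functional genes. The record warns that the large insert is unstable in bacteria and that part of it can apparently be lost during propagation.

Sec16A is a scaffold that organises endoplasmic reticulum exit sites and is needed for cargo export from the ER to the Golgi. This construct is therefore suited to fluorescence imaging of Sec16A localisation and of ER exit sites in mammalian cells.
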