Addgene plasmid #36155: pEGFP-Sec16A
Purpose: Expresses Sec16A as a GFP fusion
Depositing lab: David Stephens. Depositing organization: University of Bristol. Publication: Sec16 defines endoplasmic reticulum exit sites and is required for secretory cargo export in mammalian cells. Watson P, Townley AK, Koka P, Palmer KJ, Stephens DJ. Traffic. 2006 Dec;7(12):1678-87. Epub 2006 Sep 27. 10.1111/j.1600-0854.2006.00493.x PubMed 17005010.
Backbone
  Vector backbone: pEGFP-C1
  Backbone manufacturer: Clontech
  Vector type: Mammalian Expression
  Selectable markers: Neomycin (select with G418)
Growth in bacteria
  Bacterial resistance: Kanamycin, 50 μg/mL
  Growth temperature: 37°C
  Growth strain: Stbl3
  Growth instructions: Difficult to grow and prep without apparent loss of some of insert.
  Copy number: High Copy
Gene/Insert
  Gene/Insert name: Sec16A (alt name: KIAA0310)
  Species: H. sapiens (human)
  Entrez Gene: SEC16A (a.k.a. KIAA0310, SEC16L, p250)
  Promoter: CMV
  Tag / fusion protein: EGFP (N terminal on insert)
  Cloning method: Restriction Enzyme; 5′ cloning site BglII (not destroyed); 3′ cloning site EcoRI (not destroyed)
  Sequencing primers: 5′ GGGGAGATCTATGCAGCCACCGCCCCAGACGG; 3′ GGGGGAATTCTCAGTTCAGCACCAGGTGCTTCC
Resource information
  A portion of this plasmid was derived from a plasmid made by: Original insert from Kasuza as detailed in the attachment. Cloned by Peter Watson, now at University of Cardiff when he was a postdoc in the lab.
Terms and licenses: Academic/Nonprofit Terms; Industry Terms: Not Available to Industry
Depositor comments: Please note: Plasmid contains a D1555N mutation in Sec16A compared to the NCBI reference sequence NP_055681.1, this mutation is not known to affect plasmid function.
How to cite: pEGFP-Sec16A was a gift from David Stephens (Addgene plasmid # 36155 ; http://n2t.net/addgene:36155 ; RRID:Addgene_36155)
