>Addgene plasmid #36155 | pEGFP-Sec16A | addgene partial sequence | sequence record 117180 | CMV-F 5'-CGCAAATGGGCGGTAGGCGTG-3'
TGACCGTCAGATCCGCTAGCGCTACCGGTCGCCACCATGGTGAGCAAGGGCGAGGAGCTGTTCACCGGGG
TGGTGCCCATCCTGGTCGAGCTGGACGGCGACGTAAACGGCCACAAGTTCAGCGTGTCCGGCGAGGGCGA
GGGCGATGCCACCTACGGCAAGCTGACCCTGAAGTTCATCTGCACCACCGGCAAGCTGCCCGTGCCCTGG
CCCACCCTCGTGACCACCCTGACCTACGGCGTGCAGTGCTTCAGCCGCTACCCCGACCACATGAAGCAGC
ACGACTTCTTCAAGTCCGCCATGCCCGAAGGCTACGTCCAGGAGCGCACCATCTTCTTCAAGGACGACGG
CAACTACAAGACCCGCGCCGAGGTGAAGTTCGAGGGCGACACCCTGGTGAACCGCATCGAGCTGAAGGGC
ATCGACTTCAAGGAGGACGGCAACATCCTGGGGCACAAGCTGGAGTACAACTACAACAGCCACAACGTCT
ATATCATGGCCGACAAGCAGAAGAACGGCATCAAGGTGAACTTCAAGATCCGCCACAACATCGAGGACNG
CAGCGTGCAGCTCGCCGACCACTACCAGCAGAACACCCCCATCGGCGACGGCCCCGTGCTGCTGCCCGAC
AACCACTACCTGAGCA
