>Addgene plasmid #36155 | pEGFP-Sec16A | addgene partial sequence | sequence record 117181 | SV40pA-R 5'-GAAATTTGTGATGCTATTGC-3'
TTGCATTCATTTTATGTTTCAGGTTCAGGGGGAGGTGTGGGAGGTTTTTTAAAGCAAGTAAAACCTCTAC
AAATGTGGTATGGCTGATTATGATCAGTTATCTAGATCCGGTGGATCCCGGGCCCGCGGTACCGTCGACT
GCAGAATTCTCAGTTCAGCACCAGGTGCTTCCTCTGGCCAATCCTCCCTAGCCTTGAGCTCCCGGAGGTG
GCGCAGGCCTGTGCCAGCTGAGCAGGGTTGTAGAAGGGCATGGCCCCGCTGGGAGGGCCCCCTGCAGCAG
GGAGGTCGCCAGGAGCCTGATTAAAATGCTGGCTCACTTCACGTGATAATGAACTCATTGAACTACAGCG
CGAAAGCTCTCCTCCCTGGGAACCCTCAGGCCTGGAGGAGGGGAGTTCAGAGCCAGGGAGTGACGCTGCA
GAGCTTAAAACCTTGGGCTCTGGGGCAGGCTCTGGATTGGCCAGGCCCCTAGCTGCTGCAGGCCCTTCCC
TGCCAGTCCCGTCTGGAAGCTGTGGTTCTTCTGCATCTGGGGTTGGCACGAACAAGTTAGAAGGAATTGG
GAGTGGCGCGAGTGGAGCGACAAAGTCCGCAGGAGCGAGAGCCGGCTCGCTCCGCT
