>Addgene plasmid #36155 | pEGFP-Sec16A | addgene partial sequence | sequence record 118086 | EGFP-C 5'-CATGGTCCTGCTGGAGTTCGTG-3'
GCCCTTACAGGAGACGGGCTAATAATAATGCAGCAGTGGCTCCGACAACTTGCCCGTTGCAGCCGGTCAC
GGATCCATTTGCTTTTAGTAGACAGGCGCTCCAAAGTACACCACTGGGCAGTTCGTCCAAAAGCAGTCCA
CCTGTCTTGCAAGGCCCAGCCCCCGCAGGGTTTTCTCAGCACCCCGGTTTGCTTGTTCCTCACACACATG
CCAGAGATAGCTCTCAGGGACCCTGTGAGCCCCTGCCTGGACCTCTGACACAGCCCAGAGCACATGCCAG
TCCGTTTTCTGGTGCATTGACACCTTCAGCACCTCCTGGGCCTGAGATGAACAGGAGTGCAGAGGTCGGT
CCCAGTTCAGAGCCTGAAGTTCAGACTCTGCCATATCTTCCTCACTACATTCCAGGAGTGGATCCTGAAA
CGTCTCATGGGGGCCACCCTCATGGGAACATGCCTGGGCTCGA
